>Addgene plasmid #202018 | V5-GFP-APEX2-NES_pLX208 | addgene full sequence | sequence record 397611 | Addgene NGS Result
TTGAGATCCTTTTTTTCTGCGCGTAATCTGCTGCTTGCAAACAAAAAAACCACCGCTACCAGCGGTGGTT
TGTTTGCCGGATCAAGAGCTACCAACTCTTTTTCCGAAGGTAACTGGCTTCAGCAGAGCGCAGATACCAA
ATACTGTTCTTCTAGTGTAGCCGTAGTTAGGCCACCACTTCAAGAACTCTGTAGCACCGCCTACATACCT
CGCTCTGCTAATCCTGTTACCAGTGGCTGCTGCCAGTGGCGATAAGTCGTGTCTTACCGGGTTGGACTCA
AGACGATAGTTACCGGATAAGGCGCAGCGGTCGGGCTGAACGGGGGGTTCGTGCACACAGCCCAGCTTGG
AGCGAACGACCTACACCGAACTGAGATACCTACAGCGTGAGCTATGAGAAAGCGCCACGCTTCCCGAAGG
GAGAAAGGCGGACAGGTATCCGGTAAGCGGCAGGGTCGGAACAGGAGAGCGCACGAGGGAGCTTCCAGGG
GGAAACGCCTGGTATCTTTATAGTCCTGTCGGGTTTCGCCACCTCTGACTTGAGCGTCGATTTTTGTGAT
GCTCGTCAGGGGGGCTGAGCCTATGGAAAAACGCCAGCAACGCGGCCTTTTTACGGTTCCTGGCCTTTTG
CTGGCCTTTTGCTCACATGTTCTTTCCTGCGTTATCCCCTGATTCTGTGGATAACCGTATTACCGCCTTT
GAGTGAGCTGATACCGCTCGCCGCAGCCGAACGACCGAGCGCAGCGAGTCAGTGAGCGAGGAAGCGGAAG
AGCGCCCAATACGCAAACCGCCTCTCCCCGCGCGTTGGCCGATTCATTAATGCAGCTGGCACGACAGGTT
TCCCGACTGGAAAGCGGGCAGTGAGCGCAACGCAATTAATGTGAGTTAGCTCACTCATTAGGCACCCCAG
GCTTTACACTTTATGCTTCCGGCTCGTATGTTGTGTGGAATTGTGAGCGGATAACAATTTCACACAGGAA
ACAGCTATGACCATGATTACGCCAAGCGCGCAATTAACCCTCACTAAAGGGAACAAAAGCTGGAGCTGCA
AGCTTAATGTAGTCTTATGCAATACTCTTGTAGTCTTGCAACATGGTAACGATGAGTTAGCAACATGCCT
TACAAGGAGAGAAAAAGCACCGTGCATGCCGATTGGTGGAAGTAAGGTGGTACGATCGTGCCTTATTAGG
AAGGCAACAGACGGGTCTGACATGGATTGGACGAACCACTGAATTGCCGCATTGCAGAGATATTGTATTT
AAGTGCCTAGCTCGATACATAAACGGGTCTCTCTGGTTAGACCAGATCTGAGCCTGGGAGCTCTCTGGCT
AACTAGGGAACCCACTGCTTAAGCCTCAATAAAGCTTGCCTTGAGTGCTTCAAGTAGTGTGTGCCCGTCT
GTTGTGTGACTCTGGTAACTAGAGATCCCTCAGACCCTTTTAGTCAGTGTGGAAAATCTCTAGCAGTGGC
GCCCGAACAGGGACTTGAAAGCGAAAGGGAAACCAGAGGAGCTCTCTCGACGCAGGACTCGGCTTGCTGA
AGCGCGCACGGCAAGAGGCGAGGGGCGGCGACTGGTGAGTACGCCAAAAATTTTGACTAGCGGAGGCTAG
AAGGAGAGAGATGGGTGCGAGAGCGTCAGTATTAAGCGGGGGAGAATTAGATCGCGATGGGAAAAAATTC
GGTTAAGGCCAGGGGGAAAGAAAAAATATAAATTAAAACATATAGTATGGGCAAGCAGGGAGCTAGAACG
ATTCGCAGTTAATCCTGGCCTGTTAGAAACATCAGAAGGCTGTAGACAAATACTGGGACAGCTACAACCA
TCCCTTCAGACAGGATCAGAAGAACTTAGATCATTATATAATACAGTAGCAACCCTCTATTGTGTGCATC
AAAGGATAGAGATAAAAGACACCAAGGAAGCTTTAGACAAGATAGAGGAAGAGCAAAACAAAAGTAAGAC
CACCGCACAGCAAGCGGCCGCTGATCTTCAGACCTGGAGGAGGAGATATGAGGGACAATTGGAGAAGTGA
ATTATATAAATATAAAGTAGTAAAAATTGAACCATTAGGAGTAGCACCCACCAAGGCAAAGAGAAGAGTG
GTGCAGAGAGAAAAAAGAGCAGTGGGAATAGGAGCTTTGTTCCTTGGGTTCTTGGGAGCAGCAGGAAGCA
CTATGGGCGCAGCGTCAATGACGCTGACGGTACAGGCCAGACAATTATTGTCTGGTATAGTGCAGCAGCA
GAACAATTTGCTGAGGGCTATTGAGGCGCAACAGCATCTGTTGCAACTCACAGTCTGGGGCATCAAGCAG
CTCCAGGCAAGAATCCTGGCTGTGGAAAGATACCTAAAGGATCAACAGCTCCTGGGGATTTGGGGTTGCT
CTGGAAAACTCATTTGCACCACTGCTGTGCCTTGGAATGCTAGTTGGAGTAATAAATCTCTGGAACAGAT
TTGGAATCACACGACCTGGATGGAGTGGGACAGAGAAATTAACAATTACACAAGCTTAATACACTCCTTA
ATTGAAGAATCGCAAAACCAGCAAGAAAAGAATGAACAAGAATTATTGGAATTAGATAAATGGGCAAGTT
TGTGGAATTGGTTTAACATAACAAATTGGCTGTGGTATATAAAATTATTCATAATGATAGTAGGAGGCTT
GGTAGGTTTAAGAATAGTTTTTGCTGTACTTTCTATAGTGAATAGAGTTAGGCAGGGATATTCACCATTA
TCGTTTCAGACCCACCTCCCAACCCCGAGGGGACCCTTGCGCCTTTTCCAAGGCAGCCCTGGGTTTGCGC
AGGGACGCGGCTGCTCTGGGCGTGGTTCCGGGAAACGCAGCGGCGCCGACCCTGGGTCTCGCACATTCTT
CACGTCCGTTCGCAGCGTCACCCGGATCTTCGCCGCTACCCTTGTGGGCCCCCCGGCGACGCTTCCTGCT
CCGCCCCTAAGTCGGGAAGGTTCCTTGCGGTTCGCGGCGTGCCGGACGTGACAAACGGAAGCCGCACGTC
TCACTAGTACCCTCGCAGACGGACAGCGCCAGGGAGCAATGGCAGCGCGCCGACCGCGATGGGCTGTGGC
CAATAGCGGCTGCTCAGCAGGGCGCGCCGAGAGCAGCGGCCGGGAAGGGGCGGTGCGGGAGGCGGGGTGT
GGGGCGGTAGTGTGGGCCCTGTTCCTGCCCGCGCGGTGTTCCGCATTCTGCAAGCCTCCGGAGCGCACGT
CGGCAGTCGGCTCCCTCGTTGACCGAATCACCGACCTCTCTCCCCAGGGGGTACCACCATGAAAAAGCCT
GAACTCACCGCTACCTCTGTCGAGAAGTTTCTGATCGAAAAGTTCGACAGCGTCTCCGACCTGATGCAGC
TCTCCGAGGGCGAAGAATCTCGGGCTTTCAGCTTCGATGTGGGAGGGCGTGGATATGTCCTGCGGGTGAA
TAGCTGCGCCGATGGTTTCTACAAAGATCGCTATGTTTATCGGCACTTTGCATCCGCCGCTCTCCCTATT
CCCGAAGTGCTTGACATTGGGGAGTTCAGCGAGAGCCTGACCTATTGCATCTCCCGCCGTGCACAGGGTG
TCACCTTGCAAGACCTGCCTGAAACCGAACTGCCCGCTGTTCTCCAGCCCGTCGCCGAGGCCATGGATGC
CATCGCTGCCGCCGATCTTAGCCAGACCAGCGGGTTCGGCCCATTCGGACCTCAAGGAATCGGTCAATAC
ACTACATGGCGCGATTTCATCTGCGCTATTGCTGATCCCCATGTGTATCACTGGCAAACTGTGATGGACG
ACACCGTCAGTGCCTCCGTCGCCCAGGCTCTCGATGAGCTGATGCTTTGGGCCGAGGACTGCCCCGAAGT
CCGGCACCTCGTGCACGCCGATTTCGGCTCCAACAATGTCCTGACCGACAATGGCCGCATAACAGCCGTC
ATTGACTGGAGCGAGGCCATGTTCGGGGATTCCCAATACGAGGTCGCCAACATCTTCTTCTGGAGGCCCT
GGTTGGCTTGTATGGAGCAGCAGACCCGCTACTTCGAGCGGAGGCATCCCGAGCTTGCAGGATCTCCTCG
GCTCCGGGCTTATATGCTCCGCATTGGTCTTGACCAACTCTATCAGAGCTTGGTTGACGGCAATTTCGAT
GATGCAGCTTGGGCTCAGGGTCGCTGCGACGCAATCGTCCGGTCCGGAGCCGGGACTGTCGGGCGTACAC
AAATCGCCCGCAGAAGCGCTGCCGTCTGGACCGATGGCTGTGTGGAAGTGCTCGCCGATAGTGGAAACAG
ACGCCCCAGCACTCGTCCTAGGGCAAAGGATCTGCAGTAATGAGAATTCTAGATCTTGAGACAAATGGCA
GTATTCATCCACAATTTTAAAAGAAAAGGGGGGATTGGGGGGTACAGTGCAGGGGAAAGAATAGTAGACA
TAATAGCAACAGACATACAAACTAAAGAATTACAAAAACAAATTACAAAAATTCAAAATTTTCGGGTTTA
TTACAGGGACAGCAGAGATCCACTTTGGCGCCGGCTCAGGGGGCCCGGGGTTATTAATAGTAATCAATTA
CGGGGTCATTAGTTCATAGCCCATATATGGAGTTCCGCGTTACATAACTTACGGTAAATGGCCCGCCTGG
CTGACCGCCCAACGACCCCCGCCCATTGACGTCAATAATGACGTATGTTCCCATAGTAACGCCAATAGGG
ACTTTCCATTGACGTCAATGGGTGGAGTATTTACGGTAAACTGCCCACTTGGCAGTACATCAAGTGTATC
ATATGCCAAGTACGCCCCCTATTGACGTCAATGACGGTAAATGGCCCGCCTGGCATTATGCCCAGTACAT
GACCTTATGGGACTTTCCTACTTGGCAGTACATCTACGTATTAGTCATCGCTATTACCATGGTGATGCGG
TTTTGGCAGTACATCAATGGGCGTGGATAGCGGTTTGACTCACGGGGATTTCCAAGTCTCCACCCCATTG
ACGTCAATGGGAGTTTGTTTTGGCACCAAAATCAACGGGACTTTCCAAAATGTCGTAACAACTCCGCCCC
ATTGACGCAAATGGGCGGTAGGCGTGTACGGTGGGAGGTCTATATAAGCAGAGCTCTCTGGCTAACTGTC
GGGATCAACAAGTTTGTACAAAAAAGCAGGCTTCGAAGGAGATAGAACCATGGGCAAGCCCATCCCCAAC
CCCCTGCTGGGCCTGGACAGCACCGCTAGCATGGTGAGCAAGGGCGAGGAGCTGTTCACCGGGGTGGTGC
CCATCCTGGTCGAGCTGGACGGCGACGTAAACGGCCACAAGTTCAGCGTGTCCGGCGAGGGCGAGGGCGA
TGCCACCTACGGCAAGCTGACCCTGAAGTTCATCTGCACCACCGGCAAGCTGCCCGTGCCCTGGCCCACC
CTCGTGACCACCCTGACCTACGGCGTGCAGTGCTTCAGCCGCTACCCCGACCACATGAAGCAGCACGACT
TCTTCAAGTCCGCCATGCCCGAAGGCTACGTCCAGGAGCGCACCATCTTCTTCAAGGACGACGGCAACTA
CAAGACCCGCGCCGAGGTGAAGTTCGAGGGCGACACCCTGGTGAACCGCATCGAGCTGAAGGGCATCGAC
TTCAAGGAGGACGGCAACATCCTGGGGCACAAGCTGGAGTACAACTACAACAGCCACAACGTCTATATCA
TGGCCGACAAGCAGAAGAACGGCATCAAGGTGAACTTCAAGATCCGCCACAACATCGAGGACGGCAGCGT
GCAGCTCGCCGACCACTACCAGCAGAACACCCCCATCGGCGACGGCCCCGTGCTGCTGCCCGACAACCAC
TACCTGAGCACCCAGTCCGCCCTGAGCAAAGACCCCAACGAGAAGCGCGATCACATGGTCCTGCTGGAGT
TCGTGACCGCCGCCGGGATCACTCTCGGCATGGACGAGCTGTACAAGGGGGGAGGCGGGGGTAGTGGAAA
GTCTTACCCAACTGTGAGTGCTGATTACCAGGACGCCGTTGAGAAGGCGAAGAAGAAGCTCAGAGGCTTC
ATCGCTGAGAAGAGATGCGCTCCTCTAATGCTCCGTTTGGCATTCCACTCTGCTGGAACCTTTGACAAGG
GCACGAAGACCGGTGGACCCTTCGGAACCATCAAGCACCCTGCCGAACTGGCTCACAGCGCTAACAACGG
TCTTGACATCGCTGTTAGGCTTTTGGAGCCACTCAAGGCGGAGTTCCCTATTTTGAGCTACGCCGATTTC
TACCAGTTGGCTGGCGTTGTTGCCGTTGAGGTCACGGGTGGACCTAAGGTTCCATTCCACCCTGGAAGAG
AGGACAAGCCTGAGCCACCACCAGAGGGTCGCTTGCCCGATCCCACTAAGGGTTCTGACCATTTGAGAGA
TGTGTTTGGCAAAGCTATGGGGCTTACTGACCAAGATATCGTTGCTCTATCTGGGGGTCACACTATTGGA
GCTGCACACAAGGAGCGTTCTGGATTTGAGGGTCCCTGGACCTCTAATCCTCTTATTTTCGACAACTCAT
ACTTCACGGAGTTGTTGAGTGGTGAGAAGGAAGGTCTCCTTCAGCTACCTTCTGACAAGGCTCTTTTGTC
TGACCCTGTATTCCGCCCTCTCGTTGACAAATATGCAGCGGACGAAGATGCCTTCTTTGCTGATTACGCT
GAGGCTCACCAAAAGCTTTCCGAGCTTGGGTTTGCTGATGCCCTGCAGCTGCCTCCCCTGGAGCGCCTGA
CCCTGGACTAATCTAGAGGGCCCGTTTAAGACCCAGCTTTCTTGTACAAAGTGGTGCTAGCGCTAACCGG
TGGCGCGTTAAGTCGACAATCAACCTCTGGATTACAAAATTTGTGAAAGATTGACTGGTATTCTTAACTA
TGTTGCTCCTTTTACGCTATGTGGATACGCTGCTTTAATGCCTTTGTATCATGCTATTGCTTCCCGTATG
GCTTTCATTTTCTCCTCCTTGTATAAATCCTGGTTGCTGTCTCTTTATGAGGAGTTGTGGCCCGTTGTCA
GGCAACGTGGCGTGGTGTGCACTGTGTTTGCTGACGCAACCCCCACTGGTTGGGGCATTGCCACCACCTG
TCAGCTCCTTTCCGGGACTTTCGCTTTCCCCCTCCCTATTGCCACGGCGGAACTCATCGCCGCCTGCCTT
GCCCGCTGCTGGACAGGGGCTCGGCTGTTGGGCACTGACAATTCCGTGGTGTTGTCGGGGAAATCATCGT
CCTTTCCTTGGCTGCTCGCCTGTGTTGCCACCTGGATTCTGCGCGGGACGTCCTTCTGCTACGTCCCTTC
GGCCCTCAATCCAGCGGACCTTCCTTCCCGCGGCCTGCTGCCGGCTCTGCGGCCTCTTCCGCGTCTTCGC
CTTCGCCCTCAGACGAGTCGGATCTCCCTTTGGGCCGCCTCCCCGCGTCGACTTTAAGACCAATGACTTA
CAAGGCAGCTGTAGATCTTAGCCACTTTTTAAAAGAAAAGGGGGGACTGGAAGGGCTAATTCACTCCCAA
CGAAGACAAGATCTGCTTTTTGCTTGTACTGGGTCTCTCTGGTTAGACCAGATCTGAGCCTGGGAGCTCT
CTGGCTAACTAGGGAACCCACTGCTTAAGCCTCAATAAAGCTTGCCTTGAGTGCTTCAAGTAGTGTGTGC
CCGTCTGTTGTGTGACTCTGGTAACTAGAGATCCCTCAGACCCTTTTAGTCAGTGTGGAAAATCTCTAGC
AGTACGTATAGTAGTTCATGTCATCTTATTATTCAGTATTTATAACTTGCAAAGAAATGAATATCAGAGA
GTGAGAGGAACTTGTTTATTGCAGCTTATAATGGTTACAAATAAAGCAATAGCATCACAAATTTCACAAA
TAAAGCATTTTTTTCACTGCATTCTAGTTGTGGTTTGTCCAAACTCATCAATGTATCTTATCATGTCTGG
CTCTAGCTATCCCGCCCCTAACTCCGCCCATCCCGCCCCTAACTCCGCCCAGTTCCGCCCATTCTCCGCC
CCATGGCTGACTAATTTTTTTTATTTATGCAGAGGCCGAGGCCGCCTCGGCCTCTGAGCTATTCCAGAAG
TAGTGAGGAGGCTTTTTTGGAGGCCTAGGGACGTACCCAATTCGCCCTATAGTGAGTCGTATTACGCGCG
CTCACTGGCCGTCGTTTTACAACGTCGTGACTGGGAAAACCCTGGCGTTACCCAACTTAATCGCCTTGCA
GCACATCCCCCTTTCGCCAGCTGGCGTAATAGCGAAGAGGCCCGCACCGATCGCCCTTCCCAACAGTTGC
GCAGCCTGAATGGCGAATGGG
[124 nt withheld, positions 8282-8405]
C
[91 nt withheld, positions 8407-8497]
A
[49 nt withheld, positions 8499-8547]
CCTTTGACGTTGGAGTCCACGTTCTTT
[37 nt withheld, positions 8575-8611]
ACCCTATCTCGGTCTATTCTTTTGATTTATAAGGGATTTTGCCGATTTCGGCCTATTGGTTAAAAAATGA
GCTGATTTAACAAAAATTTAACGCGAATTTTAACAAAATATTAACGCTTACAATTTAGGTGGCACTTTTC
GGGGAAATGTGCGCGGAACCCCTATTTGTTTATTTTTCTAAATACATTCAAATATGTATCCGCTCATGAG
ACAATAACCCTGATAAATGCTTCAATAATATTGAAAAAGGAAGAGTATGAGTATTCAACATTTCCGTGTC
GCCCTTATTCCCTTTTTTGCGGCATTTTGCCTTCCTGTTTTTGCTCACCCAGAAACGCTGGTGAAAGTAA
AAGATGCTGAAGATCAGTTGGGTGCACGAGTGGGTTACATCGAACTGGATCTCAACAGCGGTAAGATCCT
TGAGAGTTTTCGCCCCGAAGAACGTTTTCCAATGATGAGCACTTTTAAAGTTCTGCTATGTGGCGCGGTA
TTATCCCGTATTGACGCCGGGCAAGAGCAACTCGGTCGCCGCATACACTATTCTCAGAATGACTTGGTTG
AGTACTCACCAGTCACAGAAAAGCATCTTACGGATGGCATGACAGTAAGAGAATTATGCAGTGCTGCCAT
AACCATGAGTGATAACACTGCGGCCAACTTACTTCTGACAACGATCGGAGGACCGAAGGAGCTAACCGCT
TTTTTGCACAACATGGGGGATCATGTAACTCGCCTTGATCGTTGGGAACCGGAGCTGAATGAAGCCATAC
CAAACGACGAGCGTGACACCACGATGCCTGTAGCAATGGCAACAACGTTGCGCAAACTATTAACTGGCGA
ACTACTTACTCTAGCTTCCCGGCAACAATTAATAGACTGGATGGAGGCGGATAAAGTTGCAGGACCACTT
CTGCGCTCGGCCCTTCCGGCTGGCTGGTTTATTGCTGATAAATCTGGAGCCGGTGAGCGTGGGTCTCGCG
GTATCATTGCAGCACTGGGGCCAGATGGTAAGCCCTCCCGTATCGTAGTTATCTACACGACGGGGAGTCA
GGCAACTATGGATGAACGAAATAGACAGATCGCTGAGATAGGTGCCTCACTGATTAAGCATTGGTAACTG
TCAGACCAAGTTTACTCATATATACTTTAGATTGATTTAAAACTTCATTTTTAATTTAAAAGGATCTAGG
TGAAGATCCTTTTTGATAATCTCATGACCAAAATCCCTTAACGTGAGTTTTCGTTCCACTGAGCGTCAGA
CCCCGTAGAAAAGATCAAAGGATCTTC
Features (pLannotate 1.2.2; 32 found; start..end, strand, type, name):
      1..589     +  rep_origin     ori: high-copy-number ColE1/pMB1/pBR322/pUC origin of replication
    772..864     +  CDS            lacI (fragment): lac repressor; lacI; The lac repressor binds to the lac operator to inhibit transcription in E. coli. This inhibition can be relieved by adding lactose or isopropyl-β-D-thiogalactopyranoside (IPTG).
    877..898     +  protein_bind   CAP binding site: CAP binding activates transcription in the presence of cAMP. E. coli catabolite activator protein
    913..943     +  promoter       lac promoter: promoter for the E. coli lac operon
    951..967     +  protein_bind   lac operator: The lac repressor binds to the lac operator to inhibit transcription in E. coli. This inhibition can be relieved by adding lactose or isopropyl-β-D-thiogalactopyranoside (IPTG). lac repressor encoded by lacI
   1012..1030    +  promoter       T3 promoter: promoter for bacteriophage T3 RNA polymerase
   1058..1284    +  promoter       RSV promoter: Rous sarcoma virus enhancer/promoter
   1285..1465    +  LTR            5' LTR (truncated): truncated 5' long terminal repeat (LTR) from HIV-1
   1512..1637    +  misc_feature   HIV-1 Ψ: packaging signal of human immunodeficiency virus type 1
   1621..1984    +  CDS            HIV-1 gag (fragment): gag protein from human immunodeficiency virus 1; gag
   2130..2363    +  misc_feature   RRE: The Rev response element (RRE) of HIV-1 allows for Rev-dependent mRNA export from the nucleus to the cytoplasm.
   2740..2766    +  CDS            Rev (fragment): human immunodeficiency virus 1 (HIV-1) Rev protein; rev; enhances nuclear export of unspliced and incompletely spliced viral mRNAs
   2767..3267    +  promoter       hPGK promoter: human phosphoglycerate kinase 1 promoter
   3279..4300    +  CDS            HygR (fragment): hygromycin B phosphotransferase confers resistance to hygromycin
   4355..4472    +  misc_feature   cPPT/CTS: central polypurine tract and central termination sequence of HIV-1
   4588..4891    +  enhancer       CMV enhancer: human cytomegalovirus immediate early enhancer
   4892..5095    +  promoter       CMV promoter: human cytomegalovirus (CMV) immediate early promoter
   5118..5142    +  protein_bind   attB1: mutant version of attB; recombination site for the Gateway® BP reaction BP Clonase™
   5211..5927    +  CDS            EGFP: EGFP is a basic (constitutively fluorescent) green fluorescent protein published in 1996, derived from Aequorea victoria. It is reported to be a rapidly-maturing weak dimer with moderate acid sensitivity.
   5946..6692    +  CDS            APEX2: soybean ascorbate peroxidase, engineered to serve as a monomeric tag for electron microscopy and live-cell proteomics (Lam et al., 2015) more active than the original APEX due to the A134P mutation
   6699..6725    +  CDS            NES: nuclear export signal from the HIV Rev protein (Fischer et al., 1995)
   6751..6775    -  protein_bind   attB2: mutant version of attB; recombination site for the Gateway® BP reaction BP Clonase™
   6808..7396    +  misc_feature   WPRE: woodchuck hepatitis virus posttranscriptional regulatory element
   7447..7466    +  misc_feature   cPPT/CTS (fragment): central polypurine tract and central termination sequence of HIV-1
   7468..7701    +  LTR            3' LTR (ΔU3): self-inactivating 3' long terminal repeat (LTR) from HIV-1
   7779..7900    +  polyA_signal   SV40 poly(A) signal: SV40 polyadenylation signal
   7940..8075    +  rep_origin     SV40 ori: SV40 origin of replication
   8096..8114    -  promoter       T7 promoter: promoter for bacteriophage T7 RNA polymerase
   8122..8277    +  CDS            lacZα (fragment): LacZα fragment of β-galactosidase; lacZ fragment
   8282..8710    +  rep_origin     f1 ori (sequence partly withheld): f1 bacteriophage origin of replication; arrow indicates direction of (+) strand synthesis
   8763..8867    +  promoter       AmpR promoter: bla
   8868..9728    +  CDS            AmpR: β-lactamase; bla; confers resistance to ampicillin, carbenicillin, and related antibiotics
