[The description below was written by a language model from this plasmid's Addgene catalogue record and pLannotate feature annotations shown in this document.]
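Description:
V5-GFP-APEX2-NES_pLX208 is a 9,898 bp lentiviral mammalian expression plasmid built on the pLX208 backbone, designed to express a cytosolic GFP-APEX2 fusion protein. It is propagated in E. coli through a high-copy ColE1/pUC-type origin and selected with ampicillin (β-lactamase under its own promoter). An f1 origin, an SV40 origin and remnants of lac/lacZα cloning sequences are also present in the backbone. The viral portion has a third-generation, self-inactivating layout. An RSV promoter drives a truncated HIV-1 5' LTR, followed by the Ψ packaging signal with a gag fragment, the Rev response element, a cPPT/CTS, a WPRE, and a ΔU3 3' LTR, with an SV40 polyadenylation signal downstream. These elements allow the transfer RNA to be packaged when helper functions are supplied in trans. After integration, the deleted U3 region leaves the LTRs transcriptionally inactive, so expression depends on the internal promoters.

Two internal cassettes are carried. A human PGK promoter drives hygromycin B phosphotransferase for selection of transduced mammalian cells. Downstream, the CMV enhancer/promoter drives the 1,569 bp synthetic insert, which sits between Gateway attB1 and attB2 sites, although the record lists Gibson assembly as the cloning method. The insert encodes an N-terminal V5 epitope (listed in the catalogue but not annotated in the feature table), EGFP, the engineered soybean ascorbate peroxidase APEX2, and a C-terminal nuclear export signal derived from HIV Rev, which keeps the fusion out of the nucleus. The WPRE enhances transcript expression. APEX2 is a tag for proximity labelling in live-cell proteomics and for electron microscopy, while GFP and V5 allow visualisation and detection of the fusion. The construct was deposited in connection with a study mapping proteome trafficking within and between living cells.
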