Addgene plasmid #202018: V5-GFP-APEX2-NES_pLX208
Purpose: expresses GFP-APEX2 in the mammalian cytosol, lentiviral vector
Depositing lab: Alice Ting. Depositing organization: Stanford University. Publication: Dynamic mapping of proteome trafficking within and between living cells by TransitID. Qin W, Cheah JS, Xu C, Messing J, Freibaum BD, Boeynaems S, Taylor JP, Udeshi ND, Carr SA, Ting AY. Cell. 2023 Jun 23:S0092-8674(23)00596-2. doi: 10.1016/j.cell.2023.05.044. PubMed 37385249.
Backbone
  Vector backbone: pLX208
  Total vector size (bp): 9898
  Vector type: Mammalian Expression, Lentiviral
  Selectable markers: Hygromycin
Growth in bacteria
  Bacterial resistance: Ampicillin, 100 μg/mL
  Growth temperature: 30°C
  Growth strain: NEB Stable
  Copy number: Unknown
Gene/Insert
  Gene/Insert name: V5-GFP-APEX2-NES
  Species: Synthetic
  Insert size (bp): 1569
  Promoter: CMV
  Tag / fusion protein: V5 (N terminal on insert); GFP (N terminal on insert)
  Cloning method: Gibson Cloning
  Sequencing primers: 5′ CMV-F
Terms and licenses: Academic/Nonprofit Terms; Industry Terms: Not Available to Industry
Depositor comments: Please visit https://www.biorxiv.org/content/10.1101/2023.02.07.527548v1 for bioRxiv preprint
How to cite: V5-GFP-APEX2-NES_pLX208 was a gift from Alice Ting (Addgene plasmid # 202018 ; http://n2t.net/addgene:202018 ; RRID:Addgene_202018)
